>Addgene plasmid #111178 | LT3GECIR | addgene full sequence | sequence record 211566 | Addgene NGS Result
ATTGGAGAAGTGAATTATATAAATATAAAGTAGTAAAAATTGAACCATTAGGAGTAGCACCCACCAAGGC
AAAGAGAAGAGTGGTGCAGAGAGAAAAAAGAGCAGTGGGAATAGGAGCTTTGTTCCTTGGGTTCTTGGGA
GCAGCAGGAAGCACTATGGGCGCAGCGTCAATGACGCTGACGGTACAGGCCAGACAATTATTGTCTGGTA
TAGTGCAGCAGCAGAACAATTTGCTGAGGGCTATTGAGGCGCAACAGCATCTGTTGCAACTCACAGTCTG
GGGCATCAAGCAGCTCCAGGCAAGAATCCTGGCTGTGGAAAGATACCTAAAGGATCAACAGCTCCTGGGG
ATTTGGGGTTGCTCTGGAAAACTCATTTGCACCACTGCTGTGCCTTGGAATGCTAGTTGGAGTAATAAAT
CTCTGGAACAGATTTGGAATCACACGACCTGGATGGAGTGGGACAGAGAAATTAACAATTACACAAGCTT
AATACACTCCTTAATTGAAGAATCGCAAAACCAGCAAGAAAAGAATGAACAAGAATTATTGGAATTAGAT
AAATGGGCAAGTTTGTGGAATTGGTTTAACATAACAAATTGGCTGTGGTATATAAAATTATTCATAATGA
TAGTAGGAGGCTTGGTAGGTTTAAGAATAGTTTTTGCTGTACTTTCTATAGTGAATAGAGTTAGGCAGGG
ATATTCACCATTATCGTTTCAGACCCACCTCCCAACCCCGAGGGGACCCGACAGGCCCGAAGGAATAGAA
GAAGAAGGTGGAGAGAGAGACAGAGACAGATCCATTCGATTAGTGAACGGATCTCGACGGTATCGGTTAA
CTTTTAAAAGAAAAGGGGGGATTGGGGGGTACAGTGCAGGGGAAAGAATAGTAGACATAATAGCAACAGA
CATACAAACTAAAGAATTACAAAAACAAATTACAAAAATTCAAAATTTTATCGATTCTAGATTCGAGTTT
ACTCCCTATCAGTGATAGAGAACGTATGAAGAGTTTACTCCCTATCAGTGATAGAGAACGTATGCAGACT
TTACTCCCTATCAGTGATAGAGAACGTATAAGGAGTTTACTCCCTATCAGTGATAGAGAACGTATGACCA
GTTTACTCCCTATCAGTGATAGAGAACGTATCTACAGTTTACTCCCTATCAGTGATAGAGAACGTATATC
CAGTTTACTCCCTATCAGTGATAGAGAACGTATAAGCTTTAGGCGTGTACGGTGGGCGCCTATAAAAGCA
GAGCTCGTTTAGTGAACCGTCAGATCGCCTGGAGCAATTCCACAACACTTTTGTCTTATACCAACTTTCC
GTACCACTTCCTACCCTCGTAAAGTCGAGCTTGCGTTGGATCCACCATGGTGAGCAAGGGCGAGGAGCTG
TTCACCGGGGTGGTGCCCATCCTGGTCGAGCTGGACGGCGACGTAAACGGCCACAAGTTCAGCGTGTCTG
GCGAGGGCGAGGGCGATGCCACCTACGGCAAGCTGACCCTGAAGTTCATCTGCACCACCGGCAAGCTGCC
CGTGCCCTGGCCCACCCTCGTGACCACCCTGACCTACGGCGTGCAGTGCTTCAGCCGCTACCCCGACCAC
ATGAAGCAGCACGACTTCTTCAAGTCCGCCATGCCCGAAGGCTACGTCCAGGAGCGCACCATCTTCTTCA
AGGACGACGGCAACTACAAGACCCGCGCCGAGGTGAAGTTCGAGGGCGACACCCTGGTGAACCGCATCGA
GCTGAAGGGCATCGACTTCAAGGAGGACGGCAACATCCTGGGGCACAAGCTGGAGTACAACTACAACAGC
CACAACGTCTATATCATGGCCGACAAGCAGAAGAACGGCATCAAGGCGAACTTCAAGATCCGCCACAACA
TCGAGGACGGCAGCGTGCAGCTCGCCGACCACTACCAGCAGAACACCCCCATCGGCGACGGCCCCGTGCT
GCTGCCCGACAACCACTACCTGAGCACCCAGTCCGCCCTGAGCAAAGACCCCAACGAGAAGCGCGATCAC
ATGGTCCTGCTGGAGTTCGTGACCGCCGCCGGGATCACTCTCGGCATGGACGAGCTGTACAAGTAATGAC
GTACGGCGGCCGCCTCGACTAGGGATAACAGGGTAATTGTTTGAATGAGGCTTCAGTACTTTACAGAATC
GTTGCCTGCACATCTTGGAAACACTTGCTGGGATTACTTCGACTTCTTAACCCAACAGAAGGCTCGAGAA
GGTATATTGCTGTTGACAGTGAGCGCAGGAATTATAATGCTTATCTATAGTGAAGCCACAGATGTATAGA
TAAGCATTATAATTCCTATGCCTACTGCCTCGGACTTCAAGGGGCTAGAATTCGAGCAATTATCTTGTTT
ACTAAAACTGAATACCTTGCTATCTCTTTGATACATTTTTACAAAGCTGAATTAAAATGGTATAAATTAA
ATCACTTTTTTCAATTGACGCGTAATTCTACCGGGTAGGGGAGGCGCTTTTCCCAAGGCAGTCTGGAGCA
TGCGCTTTAGCAGCCCCGCTGGGCACTTGGCGCTACACAAGTGGCCTCTGGCCTCGCACACATTCCACAT
CCACCGGTAGGCGCCAACCGGCTCCGTTCTTTGGTGGCCCCTTCGCGCCACCTTCTACTCCTCCCCTAGT
CAGGAAGTTCCCCCCCGCCCCGCAGCTCGCGTCGTGCAGGACGTGACAAATGGAAGTAGCACGTCTCACT
AGTCTCGTGCAGATGGACAGCACCGCTGAGCAATGGAAGCGGGTAGGCCTTTGGGGCAGCGGCCAATAGC
AGCTTTGCTCCTTCGCTTTCTGGGCTCAGAGGCTGGGAAGGGGTGGGTCCGGGGGCGGGCTCAGGGGCGG
GCTCAGGGGCGGGGCGGGCGCCCGAAGGTCCTCCGGAGGCCCGGCATTCTGCACGCTTCAAAAGCGCACG
TCTGCCGCGCTGTTCTCCTCTTCCTCATCTCCGGGCCTTTCGACCTGCAGCCCAAGCTTCCACCATGGTG
AGCAAGGGCGAGGAGGATAACATGGCCATCATCAAGGAGTTCATGCGCTTCAAGGTGCACATGGAGGGCT
CCGTGAACGGCCACGAGTTCGAGATCGAGGGCGAGGGCGAGGGCCGCCCCTACGAGGGCACCCAGACCGC
CAAGCTGAAGGTGACCAAGGGTGGCCCCCTGCCCTTCGCCTGGGACATCCTGTCCCCTCAGTTCATGTAC
GGCTCCAAGGCCTACGTGAAGCACCCCGCCGACATCCCCGACTACTTGAAGCTGTCCTTCCCCGAGGGCT
TCAAGTGGGAGCGCGTGATGAACTTCGAGGACGGCGGCGTGGTGACCGTGACCCAGGACTCCTCCCTGCA
GGACGGCGAGTTCATCTACAAGGTGAAGCTGCGCGGCACCAACTTCCCCTCCGACGGCCCCGTAATGCAG
AAGAAGACCATGGGCTGGGAGGCCTCCTCCGAGCGGATGTACCCCGAGGACGGCGCCCTGAAGGGCGAGA
TCAAGCAGAGGCTGAAGCTGAAGGACGGCGGCCACTACGACGCTGAGGTCAAGACCACCTACAAGGCCAA
GAAGCCCGTGCAGCTGCCCGGCGCCTACAACGTCAACATCAAGTTGGACATCACCTCCCACAACGAGGAC
TACACCATCGTGGAACAGTACGAACGCGCCGAGGGCCGCCACTCCACCGGCGGCATGGACGAGCTGTACA
AGTAAGCGGCCGCATGCATCCAATTCCGCCCCCCCCCCCTAACGTTACTGGCCGAAGCCGCTTGGAATAA
GGCCGGTGTGCGTTTGTCTATATGTTATTTTCCACCATATTGCCGTCTTTTGGCAATGTGAGGGCCCGGA
AACCTGGCCCTGTCTTCTTGACGAGCATTCCTAGGGGTCTTTCCCCTCTCGCCAAAGGAATGCAAGGTCT
GTTGAATGTCGTGAAGGAAGCAGTTCCTCTGGAAGCTTCTTGAAGACAAACAACGTCTGTAGCGACCCTT
TGCAGGCAGCGGAACCCCCCACCTGGCGACAGGTGCCTCTGCGGCCAAAAGCCACGTGTATAAGATACAC
CTGCAAAGGCGGCACAACCCCAGTGCCACGTTGTGAGTTGGATAGTTGTGGAAAGAGTCAAATGGCTCTC
CTCAAGCGTATTCAACAAGGGGCTGAAGGATGCCCAGAAGGTACCCCATTGTATGGGATCTGATCTGGGG
CCTCGGTGCACATGCTTTACATGTGTTTAGTCGAGGTTAAAAAAACGTCTAGGCCCCCCGAACCACGGGG
ACGTGGTTTTCCTTTGAAAAACACGATGATAATATGGCCACAACCATGAGTAGACTGGACAAGAGCAAAG
TCATAAACGGAGCTCTGGAATTACTCAATGGTGTCGGTATCGAAGGCCTGACGACAAGGAAACTCGCTCA
AAAGCTGGGAGTTGAGCAGCCTACCCTGTACTGGCACGTGAAGAACAAGCGGGCCCTGCTCGATGCCCTG
CCAATCGAGATGCTGGACAGGCATCATACCCACTTCTGCCCCCTGGAAGGCGAGTCATGGCAAGACTTTC
TGCGGAACAACGCCAAGTCATACCGCTGTGCTCTCCTCTCACATCGCGACGGGGCTAAAGTGCATCTCGG
CACCCGCCCAACAGAGAAACAGTACGAAACCCTGGAAAATCAGCTCGCGTTCCTGTGTCAGCAAGGCTTC
TCCCTGGAGAACGCACTGTACGCTCTGTCCGCCGTGGGCCACTTTACACTGGGCTGCGTATTGGAGGAAC
AGGAGCATCAAGTAGCAAAAGAGGAAAGAGAGACACCTACCACCGATTCTATGCCCCCACTTCTGAGACA
AGCAATTGAGCTGTTCGACCGGCAGGGAGCCGAACCTGCCTTCCTTTTCGGCCTGGAACTAATCATATGT
GGCCTGGAGAAACAGCTAAAGTGCGAAAGCGGCGGGCCGACCGACGCCCTTGACGATTTTGACTTAGACA
TGCTCCCAGCCGATGCCCTTGACGACTTTGACCTTGATATGCTGCCTGCTGACGCTCTTGACGATTTTGA
CCTTGACATGCTCCCCGGGTAATCCGGACTCGACCTGCAGCCAAGCTTATCGAAACGCGTCTGGAACAAT
CAACCTCTGGATTACAAAATTTGTGAAAGATTGACTGGTATTCTTAACTATGTTGCTCCTTTTACGCTAT
GTGGATACGCTGCTTTAATGCCTTTGTATCATGCTATTGCTTCCCGTATGGCTTTCATTTTCTCCTCCTT
GTATAAATCCTGGTTGCTGTCTCTTTATGAGGAGTTGTGGCCCGTTGTCAGGCAACGTGGCGTGGTGTGC
ACTGTGTTTGCTGACGCAACCCCCACTGGTTGGGGCATTGCCACCACCTGTCAGCTCCTTTCCGGGACTT
TCGCTTTCCCCCTCCCTATTGCCACGGCGGAACTCATCGCCGCCTGCCTTGCCCGCTGCTGGACAGGGGC
TCGGCTGTTGGGCACTGACAATTCCGTGGTGTTGTCGGGGAAGCTGACGTCCTTTCCATGGCTGCTCGCC
TGTGTTGCCACCTGGATTCTGCGCGGGACGTCCTTCTGCTACGTCCCTTCGGCCCTCAATCCAGCGGACC
TTCCTTCCCGCGGCCTGCTGCCGGCTCTGCGGCCTCTTCCGCGTCTTCGCCTTCGCCCTCAGACGAGTCG
GATCTCCCTTTGGGCCGCCTCCCCGCCTGGAATTAATTCTGCAGTCGAGACCTAGAAAAACATGGAGCAA
TCACAAGTAGCAATACAGCAGCTACCAATGCTGATTGTGCCTGGCTAGAAGCACAAGAGGAGGAGGAGGT
GGGTTTTCCAGTCACACCTCAGGTACCTTTAAGACCAATGACTTACAAGGCAGCTGTAGATCTTAGCCAC
TTTTTAAAAGAAAAGGGGGGACTGGAAGGGCTAATTCACTCCCAACGAAGACAAGATCTGCTTTTTGCTT
GTACTGGGTCTCTCTGGTTAGACCAGATCTGAGCCTGGGAGCTCTCTGGCTAACTAGGGAACCCACTGCT
TAAGCCTCAATAAAGCTTGCCTTGAGTGCTTCAAGTAGTGTGTGCCCGTCTGTTGTGTGACTCTGGTAAC
TAGAGATCCCTCAGACCCTTTTAGTCAGTGTGGAAAATCTCTAGCAGTAGTAGTTCATGTCATCTTATTA
TTCAGTATTTATAACTTGCAAAGAAATGAATATCAGAGAGTGAGAGGAACTTGTTTATTGCAGCTTATAA
TGGTTACAAATAAAGCAATAGCATCACAAATTTCACAAATAAAGCATTTTTTTCACTGCATTCTAGTTGT
GGTTTGTCCAAACTCATCAATGTATCTTATCATGTCTGGCTCTAGCTATCCCGCCCCTAACTCCGCCCAT
CCCGCCCCTAACTCCGCCCAGTTCCGCCCATTCTCCGCCCCATGGCTGACTAATTTTTTTTATTTATGCA
GAGGCCGAGGCCGCCTCGGCCTCTGAGCTATTCCAGAAGTAGTGAGGAGGCTTTTTTGGAGGCCTAGGGA
CGTACCCAATTCGCCCTATAGTGAGTCGTATTACGCGCGCTCACTGGCCGTCGTTTTACAACGTCGTGAC
TGGGAAAACCCTGGCGTTACCCAACTTAATCGCCTTGCAGCACATCCCCCTTTCGCCAGCTGGCGTAATA
GCGAAGAGGCCCGCACCGATCGCCCTTCCCAACAGTTGCGCAGCCTGAATGGCGAATGGG
[124 nt withheld, positions 6711-6834]
C
[91 nt withheld, positions 6836-6926]
A
[49 nt withheld, positions 6928-6976]
CCTTTGACGTTGGAGTCCACGTTCTTT
[37 nt withheld, positions 7004-7040]
ACCCTATCTCGGTCTATTCTTTTGATTTATAAGGGATTTTGCCGATTTCGGCCTATTGGTTAAAAAATGA
GCTGATTTAACAAAAATTTAACGCGAATTTTAACAAAATATTAACGCTTACAATTTAGGTGGCACTTTTC
GGGGAAATGTGCGCGGAACCCCTATTTGTTTATTTTTCTAAATACATTCAAATATGTATCCGCTCATGAG
ACAATAACCCTGATAAATGCTTCAATAATATTGAAAAAGGAAGAGTATGAGTATTCAACATTTCCGTGTC
GCCCTTATTCCCTTTTTTGCGGCATTTTGCCTTCCTGTTTTTGCTCACCCAGAAACGCTGGTGAAAGTAA
AAGATGCTGAAGATCAGTTGGGTGCACGAGTGGGTTACATCGAACTGGATCTCAACAGCGGTAAGATCCT
TGAGAGTTTTCGCCCCGAAGAACGTTTTCCAATGATGAGCACTTTTAAAGTTCTGCTATGTGGCGCGGTA
TTATCCCGTATTGACGCCGGGCAAGAGCAACTCGGTCGCCGCATACACTATTCTCAGAATGACTTGGTTG
AGTACTCACCAGTCACAGAAAAGCATCTTACGGATGGCATGACAGTAAGAGAATTATGCAGTGCTGCCAT
AACCATGAGTGATAACACTGCGGCCAACTTACTTCTGACAACGATCGGAGGACCGAAGGAGCTAACCGCT
TTTTTGCACAACATGGGGGATCATGTAACTCGCCTTGATCGTTGGGAACCGGAGCTGAATGAAGCCATAC
CAAACGACGAGCGTGACACCACGATGCCTGTAGCAATGGCAACAACGTTGCGCAAACTATTAACTGGCGA
ACTACTTACTCTAGCTTCCCGGCAACAATTAATAGACTGGATGGAGGCGGATAAAGTTGCAGGACCACTT
CTGCGCTCGGCCCTTCCGGCTGGCTGGTTTATTGCTGATAAATCTGGAGCCGGTGAGCGTGGGTCTCGCG
GTATCATTGCAGCACTGGGGCCAGATGGTAAGCCCTCCCGTATCGTAGTTATCTACACGACGGGGAGTCA
GGCAACTATGGATGAACGAAATAGACAGATCGCTGAGATAGGTGCCTCACTGATTAAGCATTGGTAACTG
TCAGACCAAGTTTACTCATATATACTTTAGATTGATTTAAAACTTCATTTTTAATTTAAAAGGATCTAGG
TGAAGATCCTTTTTGATAATCTCATGACCAAAATCCCTTAACGTGAGTTTTCGTTCCACTGAGCGTCAGA
CCCCGTAGAAAAGATCAAAGGATCTTCTTGAGATCCTTTTTTTCTGCGCGTAATCTGCTGCTTGCAAACA
AAAAAACCACCGCTACCAGCGGTGGTTTGTTTGCCGGATCAAGAGCTACCAACTCTTTTTCCGAAGGTAA
CTGGCTTCAGCAGAGCGCAGATACCAAATACTGTTCTTCTAGTGTAGCCGTAGTTAGGCCACCACTTCAA
GAACTCTGTAGCACCGCCTACATACCTCGCTCTGCTAATCCTGTTACCAGTGGCTGCTGCCAGTGGCGAT
AAGTCGTGTCTTACCGGGTTGGACTCAAGACGATAGTTACCGGATAAGGCGCAGCGGTCGGGCTGAACGG
GGGGTTCGTGCACACAGCCCAGCTTGGAGCGAACGACCTACACCGAACTGAGATACCTACAGCGTGAGCT
ATGAGAAAGCGCCACGCTTCCCGAAGGGAGAAAGGCGGACAGGTATCCGGTAAGCGGCAGGGTCGGAACA
GGAGAGCGCACGAGGGAGCTTCCAGGGGGAAACGCCTGGTATCTTTATAGTCCTGTCGGGTTTCGCCACC
TCTGACTTGAGCGTCGATTTTTGTGATGCTCGTCAGGGGGGCGGAGCCTATGGAAAAACGCCAGCAACGC
GGCCTTTTTACGGTTCCTGGCCTTTTGCTGGCCTTTTGCTCACATGTTCTTTCCTGCGTTATCCCCTGAT
TCTGTGGATAACCGTATTACCGCCTTTGAGTGAGCTGATACCGCTCGCCGCAGCCGAACGACCGAGCGCA
GCGAGTCAGTGAGCGAGGAAGCGGAAGAGCGCCCAATACGCAAACCGCCTCTCCCCGCGCGTTGGCCGAT
TCATTAATGCAGCTGGCACGACAGGTTTCCCGACTGGAAAGCGGGCAGTGAGCGCAACGCAATTAATGTG
AGTTAGCTCACTCATTAGGCACCCCAGGCTTTACACTTTATGCTTCCGGCTCGTATGTTGTGTGGAATTG
TGAGCGGATAACAATTTCACACAGGAAACAGCTATGACCATGATTACGCCAAGCGCGCAATTAACCCTCA
CTAAAGGGAACAAAAGCTGGAGCTGCAAGCTTAATGTAGTCTTATGCAATACTCTTGTAGTCTTGCAACA
TGGTAACGATGAGTTAGCAACATGCCTTACAAGGAGAGAAAAAGCACCGTGCATGCCGATTGGTGGAAGT
AAGGTGGTACGATCGTGCCTTATTAGGAAGGCAACAGACGGGTCTGACATGGATTGGACGAACCACTGAA
TTGCCGCATTGCAGAGATATTGTATTTAAGTGCCTAGCTCGATACATAAACGGGTCTCTCTGGTTAGACC
AGATCTGAGCCTGGGAGCTCTCTGGCTAACTAGGGAACCCACTGCTTAAGCCTCAATAAAGCTTGCCTTG
AGTGCTTCAAGTAGTGTGTGCCCGTCTGTTGTGTGACTCTGGTAACTAGAGATCCCTCAGACCCTTTTAG
TCAGTGTGGAAAATCTCTAGCAGTGGCGCCCGAACAGGGACTTGAAAGCGAAAGGGAAACCAGAGGAGCT
CTCTCGACGCAGGACTCGGCTTGCTGAAGCGCGCACGGCAAGAGGCGAGGGGCGGCGACTGGTGAGTACG
CCAAAAATTTTGACTAGCGGAGGCTAGAAGGAGAGAGATGGGTGCGAGAGCGTCAGTATTAAGCGGGGGA
GAATTAGATCGCGATGGGAAAAAATTCGGTTAAGGCCAGGGGGAAAGAAAAAATATAAATTAAAACATAT
AGTATGGGCAAGCAGGGAGCTAGAACGATTCGCAGTTAATCCTGGCCTGTTAGAAACATCAGAAGGCTGT
AGACAAATACTGGGACAGCTACAACCATCCCTTCAGACAGGATCAGAAGAACTTAGATCATTATATAATA
CAGTAGCAACCCTCTATTGTGTGCATCAAAGGATAGAGATAAAAGACACCAAGGAAGCTTTAGACAAGAT
AGAGGAAGAGCAAAACAAAAGTAAGACCACCGCACAGCAAGCGGCCGCTGATCTTCAGACCTGGAGGAGG
AGATATGAGGGACA
Features (pLannotate 1.2.2; 31 found; start..end, strand, type, name):
    113..346     +  misc_feature   RRE: The Rev response element (RRE) of HIV-1 allows for Rev-dependent mRNA export from the nucleus to the cytoplasm.
    723..823     +  CDS            Rev (fragment): human immunodeficiency virus 1 (HIV-1) Rev protein; rev; enhances nuclear export of unspliced and incompletely spliced viral mRNAs
    842..959     +  misc_feature   cPPT/CTS: central polypurine tract and central termination sequence of HIV-1
    975..1353    +  promoter       TRE3G promoter: 3rd-generation Tet-responsive promoter that can be activated by binding of Tet-On® 3G
   1377..2096    +  CDS            EGFP: the original enhanced GFP (Yang et al., 1996) mammalian codon-optimized
   2332..2458    +  ncRNA          3' miR-30a: sequence downstream of the 71-nt precursor of the human miR-30a microRNA (Zeng et al., 2002) miRNA
   2483..2982    +  promoter       PGK promoter: mouse phosphoglycerate kinase 1 promoter
   3005..3712    +  CDS            mCherry: mCherry is a basic (constitutively fluorescent) red fluorescent protein published in 2004, derived from Discosoma sp.. It is reported to be a very rapidly-maturing monomer with low acid sensitivity.
   3840..4302    +  misc_feature   IRES: internal ribosome entry site (IRES) of the encephalomyocarditis virus (EMCV)
   4325..5013    +  CDS            rtTA3 (fragment): reverse tetracycline transactivator 3 activates expression from Tet-responsive promoters in the presence of doxycycline
   4943..5053    +  CDS            VP48: 3 tandem repeats of the minimal activation domain of herpes simplex virus VP16 (Cheng et al., 2013)
   5108..5696    +  misc_feature   WPRE: woodchuck hepatitis virus posttranscriptional regulatory element
   5713..5901    +  CDS            nef (fragment): NEF_HV1Z2 - Experimental evidence at protein level: Swiss-Prot protein existence level 1. Extracellular Nef protein targets CD4(+) T-lymphocytes for apoptosis by interacting with CXCR4 surface receptors. From Human immunodeficiency virus type 1 group M subtype D (isolate Z2/CDC-Z34) (HIV-1).
   5903..6136    +  LTR            3' LTR (ΔU3): self-inactivating 3' long terminal repeat (LTR) from HIV-1
   6208..6329    +  polyA_signal   SV40 poly(A) signal: SV40 polyadenylation signal
   6369..6504    +  rep_origin     SV40 ori: SV40 origin of replication
   6525..6543    -  promoter       T7 promoter: promoter for bacteriophage T7 RNA polymerase
   6551..6706    +  CDS            lacZα (fragment): LacZα fragment of β-galactosidase; lacZ fragment
   6711..7139    +  rep_origin     f1 ori (sequence partly withheld): f1 bacteriophage origin of replication; arrow indicates direction of (+) strand synthesis
   7192..7296    +  promoter       AmpR promoter: bla
   7297..8157    +  CDS            AmpR: β-lactamase; bla; confers resistance to ampicillin, carbenicillin, and related antibiotics
   8328..8916    +  rep_origin     ori: high-copy-number ColE1/pMB1/pBR322/pUC origin of replication
   9099..9191    +  CDS            lacI (fragment): lac repressor; lacI; The lac repressor binds to the lac operator to inhibit transcription in E. coli. This inhibition can be relieved by adding lactose or isopropyl-β-D-thiogalactopyranoside (IPTG).
   9204..9225    +  protein_bind   CAP binding site: CAP binding activates transcription in the presence of cAMP. E. coli catabolite activator protein
   9240..9270    +  promoter       lac promoter: promoter for the E. coli lac operon
   9278..9294    +  protein_bind   lac operator: The lac repressor binds to the lac operator to inhibit transcription in E. coli. This inhibition can be relieved by adding lactose or isopropyl-β-D-thiogalactopyranoside (IPTG). lac repressor encoded by lacI
   9339..9357    +  promoter       T3 promoter: promoter for bacteriophage T3 RNA polymerase
   9385..9611    +  promoter       RSV promoter: Rous sarcoma virus enhancer/promoter
   9612..9792    +  LTR            5' LTR (truncated): truncated 5' long terminal repeat (LTR) from HIV-1
   9839..9964    +  misc_feature   HIV-1 Ψ: packaging signal of human immunodeficiency virus type 1
   9948..10311   +  CDS            HIV-1 gag (fragment): gag protein from human immunodeficiency virus 1; gag
