[The description below was written by a language model from this plasmid's Addgene catalogue record and pLannotate feature annotations shown in this document.]
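Description:
LT3GECIR is a self-inactivating, third-generation-style lentiviral vector on the pRRL backbone that provides doxycycline-inducible (Tet-ON) RNAi from the optimized miR-E backbone, a variant of human miR-30. In bacteria it is maintained through a high-copy ColE1/pUC-type origin with ampicillin resistance. An f1 origin, an SV40 origin and poly(A) signal, and remnants of lac and phage promoter sequences are also present in the plasmid backbone. The viral portion comprises an RSV promoter driving a truncated HIV-1 5' LTR, the Ψ packaging signal with a gag fragment, the RRE, cPPT/CTS, WPRE and a ΔU3 3' LTR. Genomic RNA is therefore produced independently of Tat in packaging cells, and the integrated provirus lacks LTR promoter activity.

The payload is an all-in-one, two-cassette design. The Tet-responsive T3G (TRE3G) promoter drives EGFP, and the miR-E shRNA cassette is embedded in the 3' region of that transcript, so green fluorescence reports shRNA induction. The feature table annotates only the 3' miR-30a flanking sequence of this cassette. The shRNA recorded for this plasmid is Ren.713; its name suggests a Renilla luciferase-targeting control, but the record does not state its target. Downstream, a constitutive mouse PGK promoter expresses mCherry followed by an EMCV IRES and rtTA3. mCherry marks transduced cells, and rtTA3 is the reverse transactivator that switches on the T3G promoter when doxycycline is present. Because the transactivator is supplied by the same vector, no separate rtTA-expressing line is needed. The construct is used for reversible, trackable knockdown, and the associated publication concerns effective RNAi at single copy.
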