Addgene plasmid #111178: LT3GECIR
Purpose: Tet-ON miR-E (miR-30 variant)-based RNAi
Depositing lab: Johannes Zuber. Depositing organization: Research Institute of Molecular Pathology (IMP). Publication: An optimized microRNA backbone for effective single-copy RNAi. Fellmann C, Hoffmann T, Sridhar V, Hopfgartner B, Muhar M, Roth M, Lai DY, Barbosa IA, Kwon JS, Guan Y, Sinha N, Zuber J. Cell Rep. 2013 Dec 26;5(6):1704-13. doi: 10.1016/j.celrep.2013.11.020. Epub 2013 Dec 12. PubMed 24332856.
Backbone
  Vector backbone: pRRL
  Vector type: Lentiviral
Growth in bacteria
  Bacterial resistance: Ampicillin, 100 μg/mL
  Growth temperature: 37°C
  Growth strain: NEB Stable
  Copy number: High Copy
Gene/Insert
  Gene/Insert name: miR-E (miR-30 variant) (alt name: EGFP-(miR-E)-PGK-mCherry-IRES-rtTA3)
  gRNA/shRNA sequence: Ren.713
  Species: H. sapiens (human)
  Mutation: WT
  Promoter: T3G
  Cloning method: Restriction Enzyme; 5′ cloning site Unknown (unknown if destroyed); 3′ cloning site Unknown (unknown if destroyed)
  Sequencing primers: 5′ EGFP-C; 3′ MSCV-rev
Terms and licenses: Academic/Nonprofit Terms; Industry Terms: Not Available to Industry
How to cite: LT3GECIR was a gift from Johannes Zuber (Addgene plasmid # 111178 ; http://n2t.net/addgene:111178 ; RRID:Addgene_111178)
